>Addgene plasmid #148228 | pAc5.1B-lambdaN-HA-DmSmooth_AA | depositor full sequence | sequence record 290676 | Full Sequence
CTTCAAGGAATTAATTCTATATTCTAAAAACACAAATGATACTTCTAAAAAAAATCATGAATGGCATCAA
CTCTGAATCAAATCTTTGCAGATGCACCTACTTCTCATTTCCACTGTCACATCATTTTTCCAGATCTCGC
TGCCTGTTATGTGGCCCACAAACCAAGACACGTTTTATGGCCATTAAAGCTGGCTGATCGTCGCCAAACA
CCAAATACATATCAATATGTACATTCGAGAAAGAAGCGATCAAAGAAGCGTCTTCGGGCGAGTAGGAGAA
TGCGGAGGAGAAGGAGAACGAGCTGATCTAGTATCTCTCCACAATCCAATGCCAACTGACCAACTGGCCA
TATTCGGAGCAATTTGAAGCCAATTTCCATCGCCTGGCGATCGCTCCATTCTTGGCTATATGTTTTTCAC
CGTTCCCGGGGCCATTTTCAAAGACTCGTCGGTAAGATAAGATTGTGTCACTCGCTGTCTCTCTTCATTT
GTCGAAGAATGCTGAGGAATTTCGCGATGACGTCGGCGAGTATTTTGAAGAATGAGAATAATTTGTATTT
ATACGAAAATCAGTTAGTGGAATTTTCTACAAAAACATGTTATCTATAGATAATTTTGTTGCAAAATATG
TTGACTATGACAAAGATTGTATGTATATACCTTTAATGTATTCTCATTTTCTTATGTATTTATAATGGCA
ATGATGATACTGATGATATTTTAAGATGATGCCAGACCACAGGCTGATTTCTGCGTCTTTTGCCGAACGC
AGTGCATGTGCGGTTGTTGTTTTTTGGAATAGTTTCAATTTTCGGACTGTCCGCTTTGATTTCAGTTTCT
TGGCTTATTCAAAAAGCAAAGTAAAGCCAAAAAAGCGAGATGGCAATACCAAATGCGGCAAAACGGTAGT
GGAAGGAAAGGGGTGCGGGGCAGCGGAAGGAAGGGTGGGGCGGGGCGTGGCGGGGTCTGTGGCTGGGCGC
GACGTCACCGACGTTGGAGCCACTCCTTTGACCATGTGTGCGTGTGTGTATTATTCGTGTCTCGCCACTC
GCCGGTTGTTTTTTTCTTTTTATCTCGCTCTCTCTAGCGCCATCTCGTACGCATGCTCAACGCACCGCAT
GTTGCCGTGTCCTTTATGCGTCATTTTGGCTCGAAATAGGCAATTATTTAAACAAAGATTAGTCAACGAA
AACGCTAAAATAAATAAGTCTACAATATGGTTACTTATTGCCATGTGTGTGCAGCCAACGATAGCAACAA
AAGCAACAACACAGTGGCTTTCCCTCTTTCACTTTTTGTTTGCAAGCGCGTGCGAGCAAGACGGCACGAC
CGGCAAACGCAATTACGCTGACAAAGAGCAGACGAAGTTTTGGCCGAAAAACATCAAGGCGCCTGATACG
AATGCATTTGCAATAACAATTGCGATATTTAATATTGTTTATGAAGCTGTTTGACTTCAAAACACACAAA
AAAAAAAATAAAACAAATTATTTGAAAGAGAATTAGGAATCGGACAGCTTATCGTTACGGGCTAACAGCA
CACCGAGACGAAATAGCTTACCTGACGTCACAGCCTCTGGAAGAACTGCCGCCAAGCAGAGAGAGAGAGA
AAAAGAGGGAGAGCAGCTTAGACCGCATGTGCTTGTGTGTGAGGCGTCTCTCTCTTCGTCTCCTGTTTGC
GCAAACGCATAGACTGCACTGAGAAAATCGATTACCTATTTTTTATGAATGAATATTTGCACTATTACTA
TTCAAAACTATTAAGATAGCAATCACATTCAATAGCCAAATACTATACCACCTGAGCGATGCAACGAAAT
GATCAATTTGAGCAAAAATGCTGCATATTTAGGACGGCATCATTATAGAAATGCTTCTTGCTGTGTACTT
TTCTCTCGTCTGGCAGCTGTTTCGCCGTTATTGTTAAAACCGGCTTAAGTTAGGTGTGTTTTCTACGACT
AGTGATGCCCCTACTAGAAGATGTGTGTTGCACAAATGTCCCTGAATAACCAATTTGAAGTGCAGATAGC
AGTAAACGTAAGCTAATATGAATATTATTTAACTGTAATGTTTTAATATCGCTGGACATTACTAATAAAC
CCACTATAAACACATGTACATATGTATGTTTTGGCATACAATGAGTAGTTGGGGAAAAAATGTGTAAAAG
CACCGTGACCATCACAGCATAAAGATAACCAGCTGAAGTATCGAATATGAGTAACCCCCAAATTGAATCA
CATGCCGCAACTGATAGGACCCATGGAAGTACACTCTTCATGGCGATATACAAGACACACACAAGCACGA
ACACCCAGTTGCGGAGGAAATTCTCCGTAAATGAAAACCCAATCGGCGAACAATTCATACCCATATATGG
TAAAAGTTTTGAACGCGACTTGAGAGCGGAGAGCATTGCGGCTGATAAGGTTTTAGCGCTAAGCGGGCTT
TATAAAACGGGCTGCGGGACCAGTTTTCATATCACTACCGTTTGAGTTCTTGTGCTGTGTGGATACTCCT
CCCGACACAAAGCCGCTCCATCAGCCAGCAGTCGTCTAATCCAGAGACCCCGGATCGGGGTACCAACATG
GACGCACAAACACGACGACGTGAGCGTCGCGCTGAGAAACAAGCTCAATGGAAAGCTGCAAACGGTGGAT
CTCCTCCACATATGGCTTACCCATACGATGTTCCAGATTACGCTCCTCCAAGCTTGAATTCTGCAGATAT
CATGCCCTACAACGGCGCTAGTAATGGCAGTGGCGCCAGTGGCGCCGGCGGAGGAGGGGCAACCATAGTC
GTCACCGAGGGGCCGCAAAACAAAAAGATCCGCACCGGAGTCCAGCAGCCCGGGGAGAACGATGTGCACA
TGCATGCTAGGTCCACACCACAACAGAACCAGCAGCAAGCACTTATGAACAAGTCAAATGACGACCTACG
GAGAAAGCGTCCCGAGACTACACGGCCAAATCACATTCTTCTCTTCACCATCATAAATCCCTTCTATCCC
ATCACAGTTGATGTCTTGCACAAAATCTGTCATCCACATGGCCAAGTGCTGCGCATTGTCATATTCAAAA
AGAATGGGGTCCAGGCCATGGTCGAGTTCGATAATCTGGATGCGGCCACTAGGGCTCGCGAGAATCTAAA
TGGAGCCGACATTTATGCCGGATGCTGCACTCTGAAAATCGATTATGCCAAGCCGGAGAAATTGAACGTG
TACAAGAATGAGCCCGATACCAGCTGGGACTATACGCTGAGCACAGGTGAGATTCTACCAAGTAAGTCGC
TGTTTTCTATACCCGAAAATGTTGTTATGCTTGAGAGCCAACCACCGCTATTGGGACCCGGAGCCGCTTT
CCCACCATTCGGAGCTCCCGAATATCACACCACCACACCGGAGAACTGGAAGGGGGCCGCCATCCATCCC
ACTGGCCTGATGAAGGAGCCCGCTGGTGTTGTGCCCGGACGCAATGCTCCGGTGGCCTTCACACCGCAAG
GACAGGCTCAGGGCGCCGTCATGATGGTCTACGGCCTGGACCACGACACTTCCAACACGGATAAGCTCTT
CAATTTGGTTTGCCTGTACGGCAACGTGGCACGGATCAAGTTCTTGAAGACCAAAGAGGGCACCGCCATG
GTGCAAATGGGAGACGCTGTGGCCGTTGAGCGTTGCGTGCAGCACTTGAACAACATTCCCGTGGGCACTG
GTGGCAAGATACAGATCGCTTTCTCCAAACAGAACTTCCTATCCGAGGTGATCAACCCGTTCTTGCTGCC
CGATCATTCGCCCAGCTTCAAGGAGTACACCGGCTCCAAGAACAATCGTTTCCTATCGCCGGCCCAGGCG
AGCAAGAATCGCATTCAACCACCGAGCAAGATTTTGCACTTTTTCAACACACCGCCCGGCTTGACCGAGG
ACCAACTGATTGGAATCTTTAACATCAAGGATGTGCCCGCCACATCGGTGCGCCTGTTCCCCTTGAAGAC
CGAGCGCTCGTCGTCGGGACTGATCGAATTTTCCAATATCTCGCAGGCAGTGCTGGCTATCATGAAGTGC
AACCATCTGCCTATTGAGGGCACCAAGTTCCCATTCATCATGAAGCTGTGCTTTTCCTCATCCAAGAGCA
TGAACGGCGCCTGGAACAATGCGGCCAGCGAGGGCATGATCGAGAAGGAGAACGAGGTGGATACCAAGGT
GGACATCTACAATTAATCTAGAGGGCCCGCGGTTCGAAGGTAAGCCTATCCCTAACCCTCTCCTCGGTCT
CGATTCTACGCGTACCGGTCATCATCACCATCACCATTGAGTTTAAACCCGCTGATCAGCCTCGACTGTG
CCTTCTAAGGCCTGAGCTCGCTGATCAGCCTCGATCGAGGATCCAGACATGATAAGATACATTGATGAGT
TTGGACAAACCACAACTAGAATGCAGTGAAAAAAATGCTTTATTTGTGAAATTTGTGATGCTATTGCTTT
ATTTGTAACCATTATAAGCTGCAATAAACAAGTTAACAACAACAATTGCATTCATTTTATGTTTCAGGTT
CAGGGGGAGGTGTGGGAGGTTTTTTAAAGCAAGTAAAACCTCTACAAATGTGGTATGGCTGATTATGATC
AGTCGACCGATGCCCTTGAGAGCCTTCAACCCAGTCAGCTCCTTCCGGTGGGCGCGGGGCATGACTATCG
TCGCCGCACTTATGACTGTCTTCTTTATCATGCAACTCGTAGGACAGGTGCCGGCAGCGCTCTGGGTCAT
TTTCGGCGAGGACCGCTTTCGCTGGAGCGCGACGATGATCGGCCTGTCGCTTGCGGTATTCGGAATCTTG
CACGCCCTCGCTCAAGCCTTCGTCACTGGTCCCGCCACCAAACGTTTCGGCGAGAAGCAGGCCATTATCG
CCGGCATGGCGGCCGACGCGCTGGGCTACGTCTTGCTGGCGTTCGCGACGCGAGGCTGGATGGCCTTCCC
CATTATGATTCTTCTCGCTTCCGGCGGCATCGGGATGCCCGCGTTGCAGGCCATGCTGTCCAGGCAGGTA
GATGACGACCATCAGGGACAGCTTCAAGGATCGCTCGCGGCTCTTACCAGCCAGCAAAAGGCCAGGAACC
GTAAAAAGGCCGCGTTGCTGGCGTTTTTCCATAGGCTCCGCCCCCCTGACGAGCATCACAAAAATCGACG
CTCAAGTCAGAGGTGGCGAAACCCGACAGGACTATAAAGATACCAGGCGTTTCCCCCTGGAAGCTCCCTC
GTGCGCTCTCCTGTTCCGACCCTGCCGCTTACCGGATACCTGTCCGCCTTTCTCCCTTCGGGAAGCGTGG
CGCTTTCTCAATGCTCACGCTGTAGGTATCTCAGTTCGGTGTAGGTCGTTCGCTCCAAGCTGGGCTGTGT
GCACGAACCCCCCGTTCAGCCCGACCGCTGCGCCTTATCCGGTAACTATCGTCTTGAGTCCAACCCGGTA
AGACACGACTTATCGCCACTGGCAGCAGCCACTGGTAACAGGATTAGCAGAGCGAGGTATGTAGGCGGTG
CTACAGAGTTCTTGAAGTGGTGGCCTAACTACGGCTACACTAGAAGGACAGTATTTGGTATCTGCGCTCT
GCTGAAGCCAGTTACCTTCGGAAAAAGAGTTGGTAGCTCTTGATCCGGCAAACAAACCACCGCTGGTAGC
GGTGGTTTTTTTGTTTGCAAGCAGCAGATTACGCGCAGAAAAAAAGGATCTCAAGAAGATCCTTTGATCT
TTTCTACGGGGTCTGACGCTCAGTGGAACGAAAACTCACGTTAAGGGATTTTGGTCATGAGATTATCAAA
AAGGATCTTCACCTAGATCCTTTTAAATTAAAAATGAAGTTTTAAATCAATCTAAAGTATATATGAGTAA
ACTTGGTCTGACAGTTACCAATGCTTAATCAGTGAGGCACCTATCTCAGCGATCTGTCTATTTCGTTCAT
CCATAGTTGCCTGACTCCCCGTCGTGTAGATAACTACGATACGGGAGGGCTTACCATCTGGCCCCAGTGC
TGCAATGATACCGCGAGACCCACGCTCACCGGCTCCAGATTTATCAGCAATAAACCAGCCAGCCGGAAGG
GCCGAGCGCAGAAGTGGTCCTGCAACTTTATCCGCCTCCATCCAGTCTATTAATTGTTGCCGGGAAGCTA
GAGTAAGTAGTTCGCCAGTTAATAGTTTGCGCAACGTTGTTGCCATTGCTGCAGGCATCGTGGTGTCACG
CTCGTCGTTTGGTATGGCTTCATTCAGCTCCGGTTCCCAACGATCAAGGCGAGTTACATGATCCCCCATG
TTGTGCAAAAAAGCGGTTAGCTCCTTCGGTCCTCCGATCGTTGTCAGAAGTAAGTTGGCCGCAGTGTTAT
CACTCATGGTTATGGCAGCACTGCATAATTCTCTTACTGTCATGCCATCCGTAAGATGCTTTTCTGTGAC
TGGTGAGTACTCAACCAAGTCATTCTGAGAATAGTGTATGCGGCGACCGAGTTGCTCTTGCCCGGCGTCA
ACACGGGATAATACCGCGCCACATAGCAGAACTTTAAAAGTGCTCATCATTGGAAAACGTTCTTCGGGGC
GAAAACTCTCAAGGATCTTACCGCTGTTGAGATCCAGTTCGATGTAACCCACTCGTGCACCCAACTGATC
TTCAGCATCTTTTACTTTCACCAGCGTTTCTGGGTGAGCAAAAACAGGAAGGCAAAATGCCGCAAAAAAG
GGAATAAGGGCGACACGGAAATGTTGAATACTCATACTCTTCCTTTTTCAATATTATTGAAGCATTTATC
AGGGTTATTGTCTCATGAGCGGATACATATTTGAATGTATTTAGAAAAATAAACAAATAGGGGTTCCGCG
CACATTTCCCCGAAAAGTGCCACCTGACGTCTAAGAAACCATTATTATCATGACATTAACCTATAAAAAT
AGGCGTATCACGAGGCCCTTTCGT
Features (pLannotate 1.2.2; 10 found; start..end, strand, type, name):
     56..2568    +  promoter       Ac5 promoter: Drosophila melanogaster actin 5C promoter
   2588..2653    +  CDS            N (fragment): REGN_LAMBD - Experimental evidence at protein level: Swiss-Prot protein existence level 1. Plays a role as a transcriptional antitermination factor that allows the virus to initiate its lytic phase. Activates expression of the delayed viral early genes by modifying host RNA polymerase (RNAP) into a form that is resistant to termination signals. This antitermination function requires the host NusA protein which serves to stabilize the interaction between antitermination protein N and host RNA polymerase. From Escherichia phage lambda (Bacteriophage lambda).
   2678..2704    +  CDS            3xHA (fragment): three tandem HA epitope tags
   4239..4280    +  CDS            V5 tag: epitope tag from simian virus 5
   4380..4514    -  polyA_signal   SV40 poly(A) signal: SV40 polyadenylation signal
   4537..4621    -  CDS            large T antigen (fragment): large T antigen from SV40 (simian virus 40)
   4622..5092    +  CDS            TcR (fragment): tetracycline efflux protein; tet; confers resistance to tetracycline
   5136..5724    -  rep_origin     ori: high-copy-number ColE1/pMB1/pBR322/pUC origin of replication
   5895..6755    -  CDS            AmpR: β-lactamase; bla; confers resistance to ampicillin, carbenicillin, and related antibiotics
   6756..6860    -  promoter       AmpR promoter: bla
