[The description below was written by a language model from this plasmid's Addgene catalogue record and pLannotate feature annotations shown in this document.]
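Description:
pAc5.1B-lambdaN-HA-DmSmooth_AA is an insect expression plasmid of about 7 kb that produces the Drosophila melanogaster protein Smooth (gene sm, CG9218) as an N-terminally tagged fusion. The catalogue lists the backbone as unknown, but the name and the annotated features point to a pAc5.1-type vector. The Drosophila actin 5C (Ac5) promoter, a strong constitutive promoter in fly cell lines, drives the open reading frame, and an SV40 polyadenylation signal lies downstream. In bacteria the plasmid is maintained through a ColE1/pUC-type origin and selected with ampicillin via the bla gene and its own promoter. The catalogue describes it as low copy even though the origin is annotated as a high-copy type. Short fragments annotated as tetracycline resistance and SV40 large T antigen appear to be non-functional backbone remnants.

Directly after the promoter comes a short fragment of the bacteriophage lambda N protein, followed by an HA epitope (annotated as a partial 3xHA match) and then an unannotated stretch that presumably holds the Smooth coding sequence. The insert is reported to carry two silent mutations relative to the variant O reference transcript. A vector-encoded V5 tag lies downstream, but the record does not show whether it is in frame or preceded by a stop codon. The lambda N peptide binds BoxB RNA hairpins, so fusions of this type are generally used in tethering assays, where the protein is recruited to a BoxB-containing reporter mRNA to test its effect on translation or stability. The HA tag allows detection. The record itself states only insect expression of DmSmooth as the purpose, and it does not explain the "AA" suffix in the name.
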