Addgene plasmid #148228: pAc5.1B-lambdaN-HA-DmSmooth_AA
Purpose: Insect Expression of DmSmooth
Depositing lab: Elisa Izaurralde. Depositing organization: Max Planck Institute for Developmental Biology.
Backbone
  Vector backbone: Unknown
  Vector type: Insect Expression
Growth in bacteria
  Bacterial resistance: Ampicillin, 100 μg/mL
  Growth temperature: 37°C
  Growth strain: DH5alpha
  Copy number: Low Copy
Gene/Insert
  Gene/Insert name: DmSmooth
  Species: D. melanogaster (fly)
  Mutation: two silent mutations compared to the sequence given by variant O NCBI: NM_001259498.2
  Entrez Gene: sm (a.k.a. Dmel_CG9218, BcDNA:GH10856, CG9218, Dmel\CG9218, Sm, l(2)05338, smo)
  Cloning method: Unknown
Terms and licenses: Academic/Nonprofit Terms; Industry Terms: Not Available to Industry
Depositor comments: Plasmids from this collection were made available to the research community and donated after the lab closed. Please note that the sequence provided by the depositing laboratory may be theoretical/predicted or based on Sanger sequencing results. There may be discrepancies between sequencing results obtained by Addgene and the depositor sequence. If an Addgene verified sequence is not available, please contact before placing your order to request that our lab fully sequence the plasmid.
How to cite: pAc5.1B-lambdaN-HA-DmSmooth_AA was a gift from Elisa Izaurralde (Addgene plasmid # 148228 ; http://n2t.net/addgene:148228 ; RRID:Addgene_148228)
